>Addgene plasmid #81694 | pDONR223_CTNNB1_p.G34V | addgene full sequence | sequence record 318742 | Addgene NGS Result
CTCTGTAGCACCGCCTACATACCTCGCTCTGCTAATCCTGTTACCAGTGGCTGCTGCCAGTGGCGATAAG
TCGTGTCTTACCGGGTTGGACTCAAGACGATAGTTACCGGATAAGGCGCAGCGGTCGGGCTGAACGGGGG
GTTCGTGCACACAGCCCAGCTTGGAGCGAACGACCTACACCGAACTGAGATACCTACAGCGTGAGCTATG
AGAAAGCGCCACGCTTCCCGAAGGGAGAAAGGCGGACAGGTATCCGGTAAGCGGCAGGGTCGGAACAGGA
GAGCGCACGAGGGAGCTTCCAGGGGGAAACGCCTGGTATCTTTATAGTCCTGTCGGGTTTCGCCACCTCT
GACTTGAGCGTCGATTTTTGTGATGCTCGTCAGGGGGGCGGAGCCTATGGAAAAACGCCAGCAACGCGGC
CTTTTTACGGTTCCTGGCCTTTTGCTGGCCTTTTGCTCACATGTTCTTTCCTGCGTTATCCCCTGATTCT
GTGGATAACCGTATTACCGCCTTTGAGTGAGCTGATACCGCTCGCCGCAGCCGAACGACCGAGCGCAGCG
AGTCAGTGAGCGAGGAAGCGGAAGAGCGCCCAATACGCAAACCGCCTCTCCCCGCGCGTTGGCCGATTCA
TTAATGCAGCTGGCACGACAGGTTTCCCGACTGGAAAGCGGGCAGTGAGCGCAACGCAATTAATACGCGT
ACCGCTAGCCAGGAAGAGTTTGTAGAAACGCAAAAAGGCCATCCGTCAGGATGGCCTTCTGCTTAGTTTG
ATGCCTGGCAGTTTATGGCGGGCGTCCTGCCCGCCACCCTCCGGGCCGTTGCTTCACAACGTTCAAATCC
GCTCCCGGCGGATTTGTCCTACTCAGGAGAGCGTTCACCGACAAACAACAGATAAAACGAAAGGCCCAGT
CTTCCGACTGAGCCTTTCGTTTTATTTGATGCCTGGCAGTTCCCTACTCTCGCGTTAACGCTAGCATGGA
TGTTTTCCCAGTCACGACGTTGTAAAACGACGGCCAGTCTTAAGCTCGGGCCCCAAATAATGATTTTATT
TTGACTGATAGTGACCTGTTCGTTGCAACAAATTGATGAGCAATGCTTTTTTATAATGCCAACTTTGTAC
AAAAAAGTTGGCACCATGGCTACTCAAGCTGATTTGATGGAGTTGGACATGGCCATGGAACCAGACAGAA
AAGCGGCTGTTAGTCACTGGCAGCAACAGTCTTACCTGGACTCTGTAATCCATTCTGGTGCCACTACCAC
AGCTCCTTCTCTGAGTGGTAAAGGCAATCCTGAGGAAGAGGATGTGGATACCTCCCAAGTCCTGTATGAG
TGGGAACAGGGATTTTCTCAGTCCTTCACTCAAGAACAAGTAGCTGATATTGATGGACAGTATGCAATGA
CTCGAGCTCAGAGGGTACGAGCTGCTATGTTCCCTGAGACATTAGATGAGGGCATGCAGATCCCATCTAC
ACAGTTTGATGCTGCTCATCCCACTAATGTCCAGCGTTTGGCTGAACCATCACAGATGCTGAAA
[1614 nt withheld, positions 1535-3148]
AAACGGCTTTCAGTTGAGCTGACCAGCTCTCTCTTCAGAACAGAGCCAATGGCTTGGAATGAGACTGCTG
ATCTTGGACTTGATATTGGTGCCCAGGGAGAACCCCTTGGATATCGCCAGGATGATCCTAGCTATCGTTC
TTTTCACTCTGGTGGATATGGCCAGGATGCCTTGGGTATGGACCCCATGATGGAACATGAGATGGGTGGC
CACCACCCTGGTGCTGACTATCCAGTTGATGGGCTGCCAGATCTGGGGCATGCCCAGGACCTCATGGATG
GGCTGCCTCCAGGTGACAGCAATCAGCTGGCCTGGTTTGATACTGACCTGTAATTGACAACTTTCTTGTA
CAAAGTTGGCATTATAAGAAAGCATTGCTTATCAATTTGTTGCAACGAACAGGTCACTATCAGTCAAAAT
AAAATCATTATTTGCCATCCAGCTGATATCCCCTATAGTGAGTCGTATTACATGGTCATAGCTGTTTCCT
GGCAGCTCTGGCCCGTGTCTCAAAATCTCTGATGTTACATTGCACAAGATAAAAATATATCATCATGCCT
CCTCTAGACCAGCCAGGACAGAAATGCCTCGACTTCGCTGCTACCCAAGGTTGCCGGGTGACGCACACCG
TGGAAACGGATGAAGGCACGAACCCAGTGGACATAAGCCTGTTCGGTTCGTAAGCTGTAATGCAAGTAGC
GTATGCGCTCACGCAACTGGTCCAGAACCTTGACCGAACGCAGCGGTGGTAACGGCGCAGTGGCGGTTTT
CATGGCTTGTTATGACTGTTTTTTTGGGGTACAGTCTATGCCTCGGGCATCCAAGCAGCAAGCGCGTTAC
GCCGTGGGTCGATGTTTGATGTTATGGAGCAGCAACGATGTTACGCAGCAGGGCAGTCGCCCTAAAACAA
AGTTAAACATTATGAGGGAAGCGGTGATCGCCGAAGTATCGACTCAACTATCAGAGGTAGTTGGCGTCAT
CGAGCGCCATCTCGAACCGACGTTGCTGGCCGTACATTTGTACGGCTCCGCAGTGGATGGCGGCCTGAAG
CCACACAGTGATATTGATTTGCTGGTTACGGTGACCGTAAGGCTTGATGAAACAACGCGGCGAGCTTTGA
TCAACGACCTTTTGGAAACTTCGGCTTCCCCTGGAGAGAGCGAGATTCTCCGCGCTGTAGAAGTCACCAT
TGTTGTGCACGACGACATCATTCCGTGGCGTTATCCAGCTAAGCGCGAACTGCAATTTGGAGAATGGCAG
CGCAATGACATTCTTGCAGGTATCTTCGAGCCAGCCACGATCGACATTGATCTGGCTATCTTGCTGACAA
AAGCAAGAGAACATAGCGTTGCCTTGGTAGGTCCAGCGGCGGAGGAACTCTTTGATCCGGTTCCTGAACA
GGATCTATTTGAGGCGCTAAATGAAACCTTAACGCTATGGAACTCGCCGCCCGACTGGGCTGGCGATGAG
CGAAATGTAGTGCTTACGTTGTCCCGCATTTGGTACAGCGCAGTAACCGGCAAAATCGCGCCGAAGGATG
TCGCTGCCGACTGGGCAATGGAGCGCCTGCCGGCCCAGTATCAGCCCGTCATACTTGAAGCTAGACAGGC
TTATCTTGGACAAGAAGAAGATCGCTTGGCCTCGCGCGCAGATCAGTTGGAAGAATTTGTCCACTACGTG
AAAGGCGAGATCACCAAGGTAGTCGGCAAATAACCCTCGAGCCACCCATGACCAAAATCCCTTAACGTGA
GTTACGCGTCGTTCCACTGAGCGTCAGACCCCGTAGAAAAGATCAAAGGATCTTCTTGAGATCCTTTTTT
TCTGCGCGTAATCTGCTGCTTGCAAACAAAAAAACCACCGCTACCAGCGGTGGTTTGTTTGCCGGATCAA
GAGCTACCAACTCTTTTTCCGAAGGTAACTGGCTTCAGCAGAGCGCAGATACCAAATACTGTTCTTCTAG
TGTAGCCGTAGTTAGGCCACCACTTCAAGAA
Features (pLannotate 1.2.2; 12 found; start..end, strand, type, name):
    586..678     +  CDS            lacI (fragment): lac repressor; lacI; The lac repressor binds to the lac operator to inhibit transcription in E. coli. This inhibition can be relieved by adding lactose or isopropyl-β-D-thiogalactopyranoside (IPTG).
    733..760     -  terminator     rrnB T2 terminator: transcription terminator T2 from the E. coli rrnB gene
    892..935     +  terminator     rrnB T1 terminator: Escherichia coli rrnB; transcription terminator T1 from the E. coli rrnB gene
    982..1018    -  CDS            lacZα (fragment): LacZα fragment of β-galactosidase; lacZ fragment
   1035..1130    +  protein_bind   attL3: mutant version of attL; recombination site for the Gateway® LR reaction LR Clonase™
   1136..3481    +  CDS            CTNNB1 (sequence partly withheld): protein involved both in cell-cell adhesion as part of the cadherin protein complex, and in gene transcription as part of the Wnt signaling pathway; CTNNB1; also known as catenin beta-1; related to Drosophila armadillo
   3484..3582    -  protein_bind   attL2: mutant version of attL; recombination site for the Gateway® LR reaction LR Clonase™
   3600..3618    -  promoter       T7 promoter: promoter for bacteriophage T7 RNA polymerase
   3808..3831    +  promoter       Pc promoter (fragment): intI1 (promoter lies within the coding sequence); class 1 integron promoter
   4007..4063    +  CDS            GmR (fragment): gentamycin acetyltransferase; aacC1; confers resistance to gentamycin
   4070..4861    +  CDS            SmR: aminoglycoside adenylyltransferase (Murphy, 1985); aadA; confers resistance to spectinomycin and streptomycin
   4954..403     +  rep_origin     ori (across the origin): high-copy-number ColE1/pMB1/pBR322/pUC origin of replication
