[The description below was written by a language model from this plasmid's Addgene catalogue record and pLannotate feature annotations shown in this document.]
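Description:
pDONR223_CTNNB1_p.G34V is a Gateway entry clone built on the Invitrogen pDONR223 backbone and carrying the human CTNNB1 (β-catenin) open reading frame with a glycine-to-valine substitution at residue 34. It is a bacterial propagation plasmid with no promoter to drive the insert. A high-copy ColE1/pUC-type origin maintains it in E. coli, and selection relies on the aadA (SmR) aminoglycoside adenylyltransferase gene, which confers spectinomycin resistance. The sequenced plasmid is about 5.1 kb. The annotation also picks up small remnants typical of this backbone: short lacI, lacZα and gentamicin-resistance fragments, a partial integron Pc promoter upstream of the resistance gene, rrnB T1 and T2 terminators upstream of the cloning site that insulate it from read-through transcription, and a T7 promoter just outside the downstream att site, pointing back toward the insert.

The roughly 2.3 kb CTNNB1 coding sequence lies between two attL recombination sites, which the automated annotation labels attL3 and attL2. These sites allow the ORF to be moved by an LR Clonase reaction into any compatible Gateway destination vector, which then supplies the promoter, tags and host-specific elements. The clone is in the "closed" configuration, with a stop codon immediately after the insert, so the native C-terminus is kept and C-terminal fusions from a destination vector will not be translated. β-catenin functions both in cadherin-mediated cell adhesion and as a transcriptional effector of Wnt signalling. The plasmid belongs to the Target Accelerator Plasmid Collection, a set of cancer-associated variant alleles assembled for systematic functional testing of oncogenic potential, and it serves as the source clone for making expression constructs of this allele.
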