Addgene plasmid #81694: pDONR223_CTNNB1_p.G34V
Purpose: Gateway Donor vector containing CTNNB1, part of the Target Accelerator Plasmid Collection.
Depositing lab: Jesse Boehm & William Hahn & David Root. Depositing organization: Broad Institute. Publication: Systematic Functional Interrogation of Rare Cancer Variants Identifies Oncogenic Alleles. Kim E, Ilic N, Shrestha Y, Zou L, Kamburov A, Zhu C, Yang X, Lubonja R, Tran N, Nguyen C, Lawrence MS, Piccioni F, Bagul M, Doench JG, Chouinard CR, Wu X, Hogstrom L, Natoli T, Tamayo P, Horn H, Corsello SM, Lage K, Root DE, Subramanian A, Golub TR, Getz G, Boehm JS, Hahn WC. Cancer Discov. 2016 Jul;6(7):714-26. doi: 10.1158/2159-8290.CD-16-0160. Epub 2016 May 4. PubMed 27147599.
Backbone
  Vector backbone: pDONR223
  Backbone manufacturer: Invitrogen
  Backbone size w/o insert (bp): 2790
  Vector type: Gateway Entry vector
Growth in bacteria
  Bacterial resistance: Spectinomycin, 50 μg/mL
  Growth temperature: 37°C
  Growth strain: DH5alpha
  Copy number: High Copy
Gene/Insert
  Gene/Insert name: CTNNB1 (alt name: NM_001904.3)
  Species: H. sapiens (human)
  Mutation: G34V
  Entrez Gene: CTNNB1 (a.k.a. CTNNB, EVR7, MRD19, NEDSDV, armadillo)
  Promoter: None
  Cloning method: Gateway Cloning
  Sequencing primers: 5′ M13pUC-fwd; 3′ M13-Rev
Terms and licenses: Academic/Nonprofit Terms; Industry Terms: Not Available to Industry
Depositor comments: Closed state: stop codon immediately follows insert
How to cite: pDONR223_CTNNB1_p.G34V was a gift from Jesse Boehm & William Hahn & David Root (Addgene plasmid # 81694 ; http://n2t.net/addgene:81694 ; RRID:Addgene_81694)
