>Addgene plasmid #81694 | pDONR223_CTNNB1_p.G34V | depositor partial sequence | sequence record 155013 | Insert sequence
ATGGCTACTCAAGCTGATTTGATGGAGTTGGACATGGCCATGGAACCAGACAGAAAAGCGGCTGTTAGTC
ACTGGCAGCAACAGTCTTACCTGGACTCTGTAATCCATTCTGGTGCCACTACCACAGCTCCTTCTCTGAG
TGGTAAAGGCAATCCTGAGGAAGAGGATGTGGATACCTCCCAAGTCCTGTATGAGTGGGAACAGGGATTT
TCTCAGTCCTTCACTCAAGAACAAGTAGCTGATATTGATGGACAGTATGCAATGACTCGAGCTCAGAGGG
TACGAGCTGCTATGTTCCCTGAGACATTAGATGAGGGCATGCAGATCCCATCTACACAGTTTGATGCTGC
TCATCCCACTAATGTCCAGCGTTTGGCTGAACCATCACAGATGCTGAAA
[1614 nt withheld, positions 400-2013]
AAACGGCTTTCAGTTGAGCTGACCAGCTCTCTCTTCAGAACAGAGCCAATGGCTTGGAATGAGACTGCTG
ATCTTGGACTTGATATTGGTGCCCAGGGAGAACCCCTTGGATATCGCCAGGATGATCCTAGCTATCGTTC
TTTTCACTCTGGTGGATATGGCCAGGATGCCTTGGGTATGGACCCCATGATGGAACATGAGATGGGTGGC
CACCACCCTGGTGCTGACTATCCAGTTGATGGGCTGCCAGATCTGGGGCATGCCCAGGACCTCATGGATG
GGCTGCCTCCAGGTGACAGCAATCAGCTGGCCTGGTTTGATACTGACCTG
